Addgene plasmid #167233: pJBL7064
Purpose: cell-free cascaded cadmium sensor
Depositing lab: Julius Lucks. Depositing organization: Northwestern University.
Backbone
  Vector backbone: pUC19
  Vector type: Synthetic Biology
Growth in bacteria
  Bacterial resistance: Ampicillin, 100 μg/mL
  Growth temperature: 37°C
  Growth strain: DH5alpha
  Copy number: High Copy
Gene/Insert
  Gene/Insert name: pCad-AKSIRV
  Species: Other
  Cloning method: Gibson Cloning
Terms and licenses: Academic/Nonprofit Terms; Industry Terms: Not Available to Industry
How to cite: pJBL7064 was a gift from Julius Lucks (Addgene plasmid # 167233 ; http://n2t.net/addgene:167233 ; RRID:Addgene_167233)
