[The description below was written by a language model from this plasmid's Addgene catalogue record and pLannotate feature annotations shown in this document.]
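Description:
pJBL7064 is a high-copy synthetic biology plasmid built on the pUC19 backbone and assembled by Gibson cloning. It serves as a component of a cell-free cascaded cadmium sensor. It is propagated in E. coli using the ColE1/pUC-type origin of replication and selected with ampicillin through the β-lactamase (AmpR) gene and its bla promoter. The feature table also shows typical pUC19 remnants: fragments of lacZα, the multiple cloning site, the lac promoter/operator with its CAP binding site, and short fragments annotated as lacI, rop and bom. These appear to be backbone carry-over rather than functional parts of the sensor.

The insert is named pCad-AKSIRV. The main annotated payload is a full-length open reading frame matching bacteriophage T7 RNA polymerase, preceded by a short His-tag coding segment that suggests an N-terminally His-tagged enzyme. It is followed by a 5S rRNA segment and the rrnB T1 transcription terminator. The name implies that a cadmium-responsive promoter ("pCad") drives this polymerase, but no such promoter or operator is annotated, and the region upstream of the tag carries no feature call. The record does not explain "AKSIRV"; it may denote a polymerase variant, but this cannot be confirmed from the fields given.

Given the stated purpose, the likely logic is a two-stage cascade. Cadmium-dependent transcription of the polymerase gene would produce T7 RNA polymerase in the cell-free reaction, and that polymerase would then transcribe a separate T7-promoter-driven reporter supplied on another template. No reporter or metal-sensing regulator is annotated on this plasmid, so these are presumably supplied separately.
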