Features (pLannotate 1.2.2; 15 found; start..end, strand, type, name):
     49..153     -  promoter       AmpR promoter: bla
    248..283     +  CDS            rop (fragment): Rop protein, which maintains plasmids at low copy number; rop
    385..484     +  misc_feature   bom (fragment): basis of mobility region from pBR322
    490..643     -  CDS            lacZα (fragment): LacZα fragment of β-galactosidase; lacZ fragment
    786..803     +  CDS            7xHis (fragment): 6xHis affinity tag
    810..3455    +  CDS            RPOL_BPT7: Experimental evidence at protein level: Swiss-Prot protein existence level 1. Highly processive DNA-dependent RNA polymerase that catalyzes the transcription of class II and class III viral genes. Recognizes a specific promoter sequence and enters first into an 'abortive phase' where very short transcripts are synthesized and released before proceeding to the processive transcription of long RNA chains. Unwinds the double-stranded DNA to expose the coding strand for templating. Participates in the initiation of viral DNA replication presumably by making primers accessible to the DNA polymerase
   3647..3762    +  ncRNA          5S rRNA: Accession: RF00001 - 5S ribosomal RNA
   3766..3812    +  terminator     rrnB T1 terminator: transcription terminator T1 from the E. coli rrnB gene
   3861..3895    +  misc_feature   MCS (fragment): pUC18/19 multiple cloning site
   3932..3948    -  protein_bind   lac operator: The lac repressor binds to the lac operator to inhibit transcription in E. coli. This inhibition can be relieved by adding lactose or isopropyl-β-D-thiogalactopyranoside (IPTG). lac repressor encoded by lacI
   3956..3986    -  promoter       lac promoter: promoter for the E. coli lac operon
   4001..4022    -  protein_bind   CAP binding site: CAP binding activates transcription in the presence of cAMP. E. coli catabolite activator protein
   4035..4127    -  CDS            lacI (fragment): lac repressor; lacI; The lac repressor binds to the lac operator to inhibit transcription in E. coli. This inhibition can be relieved by adding lactose or isopropyl-β-D-thiogalactopyranoside (IPTG).
   4309..4897    -  rep_origin     ori: high-copy-number ColE1/pMB1/pBR322/pUC origin of replication
   5068..48      -  CDS            AmpR (across the origin): β-lactamase; bla; confers resistance to ampicillin, carbenicillin, and related antibiotics
>Addgene plasmid #167233 | pJBL7064 | addgene full sequence | sequence record 331125 | Addgene NGS Result
TGCCGCAAAAAAGGGAATAAGGGCGACACGGAAATGTTGAATACTCATACTCTTCCTTTTTCAATATTAT
TGAAGCATTTATCAGGGTTATTGTCTCATGAGCGGATACATATTTGAATGTATTTAGAAAAATAAACAAA
TAGGGGTTCCGCGCACATTTCCCCGAAAAGTGCCACCTGACGTCTAAGAAACCATTATTATCATGACATT
AACCTATAAAAATAGGCGTATCACGAGGCCCTTTCGTCTCGCGCGTTTCGGTGATGACGGTGAAAACCTC
TGACACATGCAGCTCCCGGAGACGGTCACAGCTTGTCTGTAAGCGGATGCCGGGAGCAGACAAGCCCGTC
AGGGCGCGTCAGCGGGTGTTGGCGGGTGTCGGGGCTGGCTTAACTATGCGGCATCAGAGCAGATTGTACT
GAGAGTGCACCATATGCGGTGTGAAATACCGCACAGATGCGTAAGGAGAAAATACCGCATCAGGCGCCAT
TCGCCATTCAGGCTGCGCAACTGTTGGGAAGGGCGATCGGTGCGGGCCTCTTCGCTATTACGCCAGCTGG
CGAAAGGGGGATGTGCTGCAAGGCGATTAAGTTGGGTAACGCCAGGGTTTTCCCAGTCACGACGTTGTAA
AACGACGGCCAGTAAGATCTCGGCTGAATTCTAAAAGATCTATAACTTGACTCTGTAGTTGCTACAGGGT
GTGCAATCGGTTACGTCGACTCTCGAGTGAGATTGTTGACGGTACCGTATTTTGGATCTAGGAGGAAGGA
TCTATGAGAGGATCGCATCACCATCACCATCACGGATCCAACACGATTAACATCGCTAAGAACGACTTCT
CTGACATCGAACTGGCTGCTATCCCGTTCAACACTCTGGCTGACCATTACGGTGAGCGTTTAGCTCGCGA
ACAGTTGGCCCTTGAGCATGAGTCTTACGAGATGGGTGAAGCACGCTTCCGCAAGATGTTTGAGCGTCAA
CTTAAAGCTGGTGAGGTTGCGGATAACGCTGCCGCCAAGCCTCTCATCACTACCCTACTCCCTAAGATGA
TTGCACGCATCAACGACTGGTTTGAGGAAGTGAAAGCTAAGCGCGGCAAGCGCCCGACAGCCTTCCAGTT
CCTGCAAGAAATCAAGCCGGAAGCCGTAGCGTACATCACCATTAAGACCACTCTGGCTTGCCTAACCAGT
GCTGACAATACAACCGTTCAGGCTGTAGCAAGCGCAATCGGTCGGGCCATTGAGGACGAGGCTCGCTTCG
GTCGTATCCGTGACCTTGAAGCTAAGCACTTCAAGAAAAACGTTGAGGAACAACTCAACAAGCGCGTAGG
GCACGTCTACAAGAAAGCATTTATGCAAGTTGTCGAGGCTGACATGCTCTCTAAGGGTCTACTCGGTGGC
GAGGCGTGGTCTTCGTGGCATAAGGAAGACTCTATTCATGTAGGAGTACGCTGCATCGAGATGCTCATTG
AGTCAACCGGAATGGTTAGCTTACACCGCCAAAATGCTGGCGTAGTAGGTCAAGACTCTGAGACTATCGA
ACTCGCACCTGAATACGCTGAGGCTATCGCAACCCGTGCAGGTGCGCTGGCTGGCATCTCTCCGATGTTC
CAACCTTGCGTAGTTCCTCCTAAGCCGTGGACTGGCATTACTGGTGGTGGCTATTGGGCTAACGGTCGTC
GTCCTCTGGCGCTGGTGCGTACTCACAGTAAGAAAGCACTGATGCGCTACGAAGACGTTTACATGCCTGA
GGTGTACAAAGCGATTAACATTGCGCAAAACACCGCATGGAAAATCAACAAGAAAGTCCTAGCGGTCGCC
AACGTAATCACCAAGTGGAAGCATTGTCCGGTCGAGGACATCCCTGCGATTGAGCGTGAAGAACTCCCGA
TGAAACCGGAAGACATCGACATGAATCCTGAGGCTCTCACCGCGTGGAAACGTGCTGCCGCTGCTGTGTA
CCGCAAGGACAAGGCTCGCAAGTCTCGCCGTATCAGCCTTGAGTTCATGCTTGAGCAAGCCAATAAGTTT
GCTAACCATAAGGCCATCTGGTTCCCTTACAACATGGACTGGCGCGGTCGTGTTTACGCTGTGTCAATGT
TCAACCCGCAAGGTAACGATATGACCAAAGGACTGCTTACGCTGGCGAAAGGTAAACCAATCGGTAAGGA
AGGTTACTACTGGCTGAAAATCCACGGTGCAAACTGTGCGGGTGTCGATAAGGTTCCGTTCCCTGAGCGC
ATCAAGTTCATTGAGGAAAACCACGAGAACATCATGGCTTGCGCTAAGTCTCCACTGGAGAACACTTGGT
GGGCTGAGCAAGATTCTCCGTTCTGCTTCCTTGCATTCTGCTTTGAGTACGCTGGGGTACAGCACCACGG
CCTGAGCTATAACTGCTCCCTTCCGCTGGCGTTTGACGGGTCTTGCTCTGGCATCCAGCACTTCTCCGCG
ATGCTCCGAGATGAGGTAGGTGGTCGCGCGGTTAACTTGCTTCCTAGTGAAACCGTTCAGGACATCTACG
GGATTGTTGCTAAGAAAGTCAACGAGATTCTACAAGCAGACGCAATCAATGGGACCGATAACGAAGTAGT
TACCGTGACCGATGAGAACACTGGTGAAATCTCTGAGAAAGTCAAGCTGGGCACTAAGGCACTGGCTGGT
CAATGGCTGGCTTACGGTGTTACTCGCAGTGTGACTAAGCGTTCAGTCATGACGCTGGCTTACGGGTCCA
AAGAGTTCGGCTTCCGTCAACAAGTGCTGGAAGATACCATTCAGCCAGCTATTGATTCCGGCAAGGGTCT
GATGTTCACTCAGCCGAATCAGGCTGCTGGATACATGGCTAAGCTGATTTGGGAATCTGTGAGCGTGACG
GTGGTAGCTGCGGTTGAAGCAATGAACTGGCTTAAGTCTGCTGCTAAGCTGCTGGCTGCTGAGGTCAAAG
ATAAGAAGACTGGAGAGATTCTTCGCAAGCGTTGCGCTGCGCATTGGGTAACTCCTGATGGTTTCCCTGT
GTGGCAGGAATACAAGAAGCCTATTAAAACGCGCATCTCTATAATGTTCCTCGGTCAGTTCACCTTAAAG
CCTACCATTAACACCAACAAAGATAGCGAGATTGATGCACGCAAACAGGTGTCTGGTATCGCTCCTAACT
TTGTACACAGCCAAGACGGTAGCCACCTTCGTAAGACTGTAGTGTGGGCACACGAGAAGTACGGAATCGA
ATCTTTTGCACTGATTCACGACTCCTTCGGTACCATTCCGGCTGACGCTGCGAACCTGTTCAAAGCAGTG
CGCGAAACTATGGTTGACACATATGAGTCTTGTGATGTACTGGCTGATTTCTACGACCAGTTCGCTGACC
AGTTGCACGAGTCTCAATTGGACAAAATGCCAGCACTTCCGGCTAAAGGTAACTTGAACCTCCGTGACAT
CTTAGAGTCGGACTTCGCGTTCGCGTAATAAGGATCTGAAGCTTGGGCCCGAAAAAAAACTCATCTCAGA
AGAGGATCTGAATAGCGCCGTCGACCATCATCATCATCATTGAGTTTAAACGGTCTCCAGCTTGGCTGTT
TTGGCGGATGAGAGAAGATTTTCAGCCTGATACAGATTAAATCAGAACGCAGAAGCGGTCTGATAAAACA
GAATTTGCCTGGCGGCAGTAGCGCGGTGGTCCCACCTGACCCCATGCCGAACTCAGAAGTGAAACGCCGT
AGCGCCGATGGTAGTGTGGGGTCTCCCCATGCGAGAGTAGGGAACTGCCAGGCATCAAATAAAACGAAAG
GCTCAGTCGAAAGACTGGGCCTTTCGTTTTATCTGTTGTTTGTCGGTGAACTCTGAAAGGAGGAACTATA
TCCGGATCGAGATCCTCTAGAGTCGACCTGCAGGCATGCAAGCTTGGCGTAATCATGGTCATAGCTGTTT
CCTGTGTGAAATTGTTATCCGCTCACAATTCCACACAACATACGAGCCGGAAGCATAAAGTGTAAAGCCT
GGGGTGCCTAATGAGTGAGCTAACTCACATTAATTGCGTTGCGCTCACTGCCCGCTTTCCAGTCGGGAAA
CCTGTCGTGCCAGCTGCATTAATGAATCGGCCAACGCGCGGGGAGAGGCGGTTTGCGTATTGGGCGCTCT
TCCGCTTCCTCGCTCACTGACTCGCTGCGCTCGGTCGTTCGGCTGCGGCGAGCGGTATCAGCTCACTCAA
AGGCGGTAATACGGTTATCCACAGAATCAGGGGATAACGCAGGAAAGAACATGTGAGCAAAAGGCCAGCA
AAGGCCAGGAACCGTAAAAAGGCCGCGTTGCTGGCGTTTTTCCATAGGCTCCGCCCCCCTGACGAGCATC
ACAAAAATCGACGCTCAAGTCAGAGGTGGCGAAACCCGACAGGACTATAAAGATACCAGGCGTTTCCCCC
TGGAAGCTCCCTCGTGCGCTCTCCTGTTCCGACCCTGCCGCTTACCGGATACCTGTCCGCCTTTCTCCCT
TCGGGAAGCGTGGCGCTTTCTCATAGCTCACGCTGTAGGTATCTCAGTTCGGTGTAGGTCGTTCGCTCCA
AGCTGGGCTGTGTGCACGAACCCCCCGTTCAGCCCGACCGCTGCGCCTTATCCGGTAACTATCGTCTTGA
GTCCAACCCGGTAAGACACGACTTATCGCCACTGGCAGCAGCCACTGGTAACAGGATTAGCAGAGCGAGG
TATGTAGGCGGTGCTACAGAGTTCTTGAAGTGGTGGCCTAACTACGGCTACACTAGAAGAACAGTATTTG
GTATCTGCGCTCTGCTGAAGCCAGTTACCTTCGGAAAAAGAGTTGGTAGCTCTTGATCCGGCAAACAAAC
CACCGCTGGTAGCGGTGGTTTTTTTGTTTGCAAGCAGCAGATTACGCGCAGAAAAAAAGGATCTCAAGAA
GATCCTTTGATCTTTTCTACGGGGTCTGACGCTCAGTGGAACGAAAACTCACGTTAAGGGATTTTGGTCA
TGAGATTATCAAAAAGGATCTTCACCTAGATCCTTTTAAATTAAAAATGAAGTTTTAAATCAATCTAAAG
TATATATGAGTAAACTTGGTCTGACAGTTACCAATGCTTAATCAGTGAGGCACCTATCTCAGCGATCTGT
CTATTTCGTTCATCCATAGTTGCCTGACTCCCCGTCGTGTAGATAACTACGATACGGGAGGGCTTACCAT
CTGGCCCCAGTGCTGCAATGATACCGCGAGACCCACGCTCACCGGCTCCAGATTTATCAGCAATAAACCA
GCCAGCCGGAAGGGCCGAGCGCAGAAGTGGTCCTGCAACTTTATCCGCCTCCATCCAGTCTATTAATTGT
TGCCGGGAAGCTAGAGTAAGTAGTTCGCCAGTTAATAGTTTGCGCAACGTTGTTGCCATTGCTACAGGCA
TCGTGGTGTCACGCTCGTCGTTTGGTATGGCTTCATTCAGCTCCGGTTCCCAACGATCAAGGCGAGTTAC
ATGATCCCCCATGTTGTGCAAAAAAGCGGTTAGCTCCTTCGGTCCTCCGATCGTTGTCAGAAGTAAGTTG
GCCGCAGTGTTATCACTCATGGTTATGGCAGCACTGCATAATTCTCTTACTGTCATGCCATCCGTAAGAT
GCTTTTCTGTGACTGGTGAGTACTCAACCAAGTCATTCTGAGAATAGTGTATGCGGCGACCGAGTTGCTC
TTGCCCGGCGTCAATACGGGATAATACCGCGCCACATAGCAGAACTTTAAAAGTGCTCATCATTGGAAAA
CGTTCTTCGGGGCGAAAACTCTCAAGGATCTTACCGCTGTTGAGATCCAGTTCGATGTAACCCACTCGTG
CACCCAACTGATCTTCAGCATCTTTTACTTTCACCAGCGTTTCTGGGTGAGCAAAAACAGGAAGGCAAAA
